Addgene plasmid #172108: pEGFP-eDHFR-MCS
Purpose: Mammalian expression of a protein of interest fused to the C-terminus of EGFP-eDHFR
Depositing lab: Shinya Tsukiji. Publication: Synthetic self-localizing ligands that control the spatial location of proteins in living cells. Ishida M, Watanabe H, Takigawa K, Kurishita Y, Oki C, Nakamura A, Hamachi I, Tsukiji S. J Am Chem Soc. 2013 Aug 28;135(34):12684-9. doi: 10.1021/ja4046907. Epub 2013 Aug 14. PubMed 23941503.
Backbone
  Vector backbone: pEGFP-C1
  Backbone manufacturer: Clontech
  Backbone size w/o insert (bp): 4710
  Vector type: Mammalian Expression
  Selectable markers: Neomycin (select with G418)
Growth in bacteria
  Bacterial resistance: Kanamycin, 50 μg/mL
  Growth temperature: 37°C
  Growth strain: DH5alpha
  Copy number: High Copy
Gene/Insert
  Gene/Insert name: EGFP-eDHFR-20aa
  Species: E. coli
  Insert size (bp): 555
  Entrez Gene: folA (a.k.a. b0048, ECK0049, tmr, tmrA)
  Promoter: CMV
  Cloning method: Restriction Enzyme; 5′ cloning site BsrGI (not destroyed); 3′ cloning site XhoI (not destroyed)
  Sequencing primers: 5′ unknown
Terms and licenses: Academic/Nonprofit Terms; Industry Terms: Not Available to Industry
How to cite: pEGFP-eDHFR-MCS was a gift from Shinya Tsukiji (Addgene plasmid # 172108 ; http://n2t.net/addgene:172108 ; RRID:Addgene_172108)
