[The description below was written by a language model from this plasmid's Addgene catalogue record and pLannotate feature annotations shown in this document.]
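Description:
pEGFP-eDHFR-MCS is a mammalian expression plasmid built on the Clontech pEGFP-C1 backbone, designed so that a protein of interest can be cloned in frame onto the C-terminus of an EGFP-eDHFR fusion. It is propagated in E. coli as a high-copy plasmid through its ColE1/pUC-type origin. A single NeoR/KanR (aminoglycoside phosphotransferase) gene serves both hosts. A bacterial bla-type promoter drives it for kanamycin selection in bacteria, and the SV40 enhancer/early promoter drives it for G418 selection in mammalian cells, with the HSV TK polyadenylation signal terminating the cassette. An f1 origin is also present, which permits single-stranded DNA production. The short annotated fragments (RSF ori, ble, large T antigen, bGH poly(A)) appear to be partial matches within backbone sequence rather than functional elements.

The expression cassette is driven by the human CMV immediate early enhancer and promoter. It encodes EGFP followed by E. coli dihydrofolate reductase (eDHFR, the folA product). The insert was placed between the BsrGI and XhoI sites, both of which were retained. The insert name indicates a 20-amino-acid segment after eDHFR, presumably a linker, which matches the unannotated gap between the DHFR coding sequence and the multiple cloning site. The SV40 polyadenylation signal lies downstream of the cloning site.

eDHFR acts as a protein tag that binds trimethoprim-type ligands with high affinity, while EGFP allows the fusion to be tracked by fluorescence. According to the associated publication title, the construct belongs to a system in which synthetic self-localizing ligands control the spatial location of proteins in living cells. This vector is the cloning-ready scaffold for attaching cargo proteins to that tag.
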