Features (pLannotate 1.2.2; 16 found; start..end, strand, type, name):
      1..28      +  rep_origin     RSF ori (fragment): Plasmids containing the RSF 1030 origin of replication can be propagated in E. coli cells that contain additional plasmids with compatible origins.
     96..399     +  enhancer       CMV enhancer: human cytomegalovirus immediate early enhancer
    400..603     +  promoter       CMV promoter: human cytomegalovirus (CMV) immediate early promoter
    648..1364    +  CDS            EGFP: EGFP is a basic (constitutively fluorescent) green fluorescent protein published in 1996, derived from Aequorea victoria. It is reported to be a rapidly-maturing weak dimer with moderate acid sensitivity.
   1377..1850    +  CDS            ecDHFR: E. coli dihydrofolate reductase; folA
   1912..1964    +  misc_feature   MCS: multiple cloning site
   1981..2065    +  CDS            large T antigen (fragment): large T antigen from SV40 (simian virus 40)
   2088..2209    +  polyA_signal   SV40 poly(A) signal: SV40 polyadenylation signal
   2243..2671    -  rep_origin     f1 ori (sequence partly withheld): f1 bacteriophage origin of replication; arrow indicates direction of (+) strand synthesis
   2698..2802    +  promoter       AmpR promoter: bla
   2804..3161    +  promoter       SV40 promoter: SV40 enhancer and early promoter
   3196..3990    +  CDS            NeoR/KanR: aminoglycoside phosphotransferase from Tn5; aph(3')-II (or nptII); confers resistance to neomycin, kanamycin, and G418 (Geneticin®)
   4011..4163    +  CDS            ble (fragment): BLE_KLEPN - Experimental evidence at protein level: Swiss-Prot protein existence level 1. Binding protein with a strong affinity to the bleomycin family of antibiotics. Binds to CL990; an antimitotic-antibiotic compound. From Klebsiella pneumoniae.
   4222..4269    +  polyA_signal   HSV TK poly(A) signal: herpes simplex virus thymidine kinase polyadenylation signal (Cole and Stacy, 1985)
   4360..4376    -  polyA_signal   bGH poly(A) signal (fragment): bovine growth hormone polyadenylation signal
   4598..5186    +  rep_origin     ori: high-copy-number ColE1/pMB1/pBR322/pUC origin of replication
>Addgene plasmid #172108 | pEGFP-eDHFR-MCS | addgene full sequence | sequence record 340555 | Addgene NGS Result
CTGATTCTGTGGATAACCGTATTACCGCCATGCATTAGTTATTAATAGTAATCAATTACGGGGTCATTAG
TTCATAGCCCATATATGGAGTTCCGCGTTACATAACTTACGGTAAATGGCCCGCCTGGCTGACCGCCCAA
CGACCCCCGCCCATTGACGTCAATAATGACGTATGTTCCCATAGTAACGCCAATAGGGACTTTCCATTGA
CGTCAATGGGTGGAGTATTTACGGTAAACTGCCCACTTGGCAGTACATCAAGTGTATCATATGCCAAGTA
CGCCCCCTATTGACGTCAATGACGGTAAATGGCCCGCCTGGCATTATGCCCAGTACATGACCTTATGGGA
CTTTCCTACTTGGCAGTACATCTACGTATTAGTCATCGCTATTACCATGGTGATGCGGTTTTGGCAGTAC
ATCAATGGGCGTGGATAGCGGTTTGACTCACGGGGATTTCCAAGTCTCCACCCCATTGACGTCAATGGGA
GTTTGTTTTGGCACCAAAATCAACGGGACTTTCCAAAATGTCGTAACAACTCCGCCCCATTGACGCAAAT
GGGCGGTAGGCGTGTACGGTGGGAGGTCTATATAAGCAGAGCTGGTTTAGTGAACCGTCAGATCCGCTAG
CGCTACCGGTCGCCACCATGGTGAGCAAGGGCGAGGAGCTGTTCACCGGGGTGGTGCCCATCCTGGTCGA
GCTGGACGGCGACGTAAACGGCCACAAGTTCAGCGTGTCCGGCGAGGGCGAGGGCGATGCCACCTACGGC
AAGCTGACCCTGAAGTTCATCTGCACCACCGGCAAGCTGCCCGTGCCCTGGCCCACCCTCGTGACCACCC
TGACCTACGGCGTGCAGTGCTTCAGCCGCTACCCCGACCACATGAAGCAGCACGACTTCTTCAAGTCCGC
CATGCCCGAAGGCTACGTCCAGGAGCGCACCATCTTCTTCAAGGACGACGGCAACTACAAGACCCGCGCC
GAGGTGAAGTTCGAGGGCGACACCCTGGTGAACCGCATCGAGCTGAAGGGCATCGACTTCAAGGAGGACG
GCAACATCCTGGGGCACAAGCTGGAGTACAACTACAACAGCCACAACGTCTATATCATGGCCGACAAGCA
GAAGAACGGCATCAAGGTGAACTTCAAGATCCGCCACAACATCGAGGACGGCAGCGTGCAGCTCGCCGAC
CACTACCAGCAGAACACCCCCATCGGCGACGGCCCCGTGCTGCTGCCCGACAACCACTACCTGAGCACCC
AGTCCGCCCTGAGCAAAGACCCCAACGAGAAGCGCGATCACATGGTCCTGCTGGAGTTCGTGACCGCCGC
CGGGATCACTCTCGGCATGGACGAGCTGTACAAGAGTGCTGGTGGTATCAGTCTGATTGCGGCGTTAGCG
GTAGATCGCGTTATCGGCATGGAAAACGCCATGCCGTGGAACCTGCCTGCCGATCTCGCCTGGTTTAAAC
GCAACACCTTAAATAAACCCGTGATTATGGGCCGCCATACCTGGGAATCAATCGGTCGTCCGTTGCCAGG
ACGCAAAAATATTATCCTCAGCAGTCAACCGGGTACGGACGATCGCGTAACGTGGGTGAAGTCGGTGGAT
GAAGCCATCGCGGCGTGTGGTGACGTACCAGAAATCATGGTGATTGGCGGCGGTCGCGTTTATGAACAGT
TCTTGCCAAAAGCGCAAAAACTGTATCTGACGCATATCGACGCAGAAGTGGAAGGCGACACCCATTTCCC
GGATTACGAGCCGGATGACTGGGAATCGGTATTCAGCGAATTCCACGATGCTGATGCGCAGAACTCTCAC
AGCTATTGCTTTGAGATTCTGGAGCGGCGGAGTGCTGGTGGTAGTGCTGGTGGTAGTGCTGGTGGTAGTG
CTGGTGGTAGTGCTGGTGGTCCTCGAGCTCAAGCTTCGAATTCTGCAGTCGACGGTACCGCGGGCCCGGG
ATCCACCGGATCTAGATAACTGATCATAATCAGCCATACCACATTTGTAGAGGTTTTACTTGCTTTAAAA
AACCTCCCACACCTCCCCCTGAACCTGAAACATAAAATGAATGCAATTGTTGTTGTTAACTTGTTTATTG
CAGCTTATAATGGTTACAAATAAAGCAATAGCATCACAAATTTCACAAATAAAGCATTTTTTTCACTGCA
TTCTAGTTGTGGTTTGTCCAAACTCATCAATGTATCTTAAGGCGTAAATTGTAAGCGTTAATATTTTGTT
AAAATTCGCGTTAAATTTTTGTTAAATCAGCTCATTTTTTAACCAATAGGCCGAAATCGGCAAAATCCCT
TATAAATCAAAAGAATAGACCGAGATAGGGT
[37 nt withheld, positions 2342-2378]
AAAGAACGTGGACTCCAACGTCAAAGG
[49 nt withheld, positions 2406-2454]
T
[91 nt withheld, positions 2456-2546]
G
[124 nt withheld, positions 2548-2671]
CAGGTGGCACTTTTCGGGGAAATGTGCGCGGAACCCCTATTTGTTTATTTTTCTAAATACATTCAAATAT
GTATCCGCTCATGAGACAATAACCCTGATAAATGCTTCAATAATATTGAAAAAGGAAGAGTCCTGAGGCG
GAAAGAACCAGCTGTGGAATGTGTGTCAGTTAGGGTGTGGAAAGTCCCCAGGCTCCCCAGCAGGCAGAAG
TATGCAAAGCATGCATCTCAATTAGTCAGCAACCAGGTGTGGAAAGTCCCCAGGCTCCCCAGCAGGCAGA
AGTATGCAAAGCATGCATCTCAATTAGTCAGCAACCATAGTCCCGCCCCTAACTCCGCCCATCCCGCCCC
TAACTCCGCCCAGTTCCGCCCATTCTCCGCCCCATGGCTGACTAATTTTTTTTATTTATGCAGAGGCCGA
GGCCGCCTCGGCCTCTGAGCTATTCCAGAAGTAGTGAGGAGGCTTTTTTGGAGGCCTAGGCTTTTGCAAA
GATCGATCAAGAGACAGGATGAGGATCGTTTCGCATGATTGAACAAGATGGATTGCACGCAGGTTCTCCG
GCCGCTTGGGTGGAGAGGCTATTCGGCTATGACTGGGCACAACAGACAATCGGCTGCTCTGATGCCGCCG
TGTTCCGGCTGTCAGCGCAGGGGCGCCCGGTTCTTTTTGTCAAGACCGACCTGTCCGGTGCCCTGAATGA
ACTGCAAGACGAGGCAGCGCGGCTATCGTGGCTGGCCACGACGGGCGTTCCTTGCGCAGCTGTGCTCGAC
GTTGTCACTGAAGCGGGAAGGGACTGGCTGCTATTGGGCGAAGTGCCGGGGCAGGATCTCCTGTCATCTC
ACCTTGCTCCTGCCGAGAAAGTATCCATCATGGCTGATGCAATGCGGCGGCTGCATACGCTTGATCCGGC
TACCTGCCCATTCGACCACCAAGCGAAACATCGCATCGAGCGAGCACGTACTCGGATGGAAGCCGGTCTT
GTCGATCAGGATGATCTGGACGAAGAGCATCAGGGGCTCGCGCCAGCCGAACTGTTCGCCAGGCTCAAGG
CGAGCATGCCCGACGGCGAGGATCTCGTCGTGACCCATGGCGATGCCTGCTTGCCGAATATCATGGTGGA
AAATGGCCGCTTTTCTGGATTCATCGACTGTGGCCGGCTGGGTGTGGCGGACCGCTATCAGGACATAGCG
TTGGCTACCCGTGATATTGCTGAAGAGCTTGGCGGCGAATGGGCTGACCGCTTCCTCGTGCTTTACGGTA
TCGCCGCTCCCGATTCGCAGCGCATCGCCTTCTATCGCCTTCTTGACGAGTTCTTCTGAGCGGGACTCTG
GGGTTCGAAATGACCGACCAAGCGACGCCCAACCTGCCATCACGAGATTTCGATTCCACCGCCGCCTTCT
ATGAAAGGTTGGGCTTCGGAATCGTTTTCCGGGACGCCGGCTGGATGATCCTCCAGCGCGGGGATCTCAT
GCTGGAGTTCTTCGCCCACCCTAGGGGGAGGCTAACTGAAACACGGAAGGAGACAATACCGGAAGGAACC
CGCGCTATGACGGCAATAAAAAGACAGAATAAAACGCACGGTGTTGGGTCGTTTGTTCATAAACGCGGGG
TTCGGTCCCAGGGCTGGCACTCTGTCGATACCCCACCGAGACCCCATTGGGGCCAATACGCCCGCGTTTC
TTCCTTTTCCCCACCCCACCCCCCAAGTTCGGGTGAAGGCCCAGGGCTCGCAGCCAACGTCGGGGCGGCA
GGCCCTGCCATAGCCTCAGGTTACTCATATATACTTTAGATTGATTTAAAACTTCATTTTTAATTTAAAA
GGATCTAGGTGAAGATCCTTTTTGATAATCTCATGACCAAAATCCCTTAACGTGAGTTTTCGTTCCACTG
AGCGTCAGACCCCGTAGAAAAGATCAAAGGATCTTCTTGAGATCCTTTTTTTCTGCGCGTAATCTGCTGC
TTGCAAACAAAAAAACCACCGCTACCAGCGGTGGTTTGTTTGCCGGATCAAGAGCTACCAACTCTTTTTC
CGAAGGTAACTGGCTTCAGCAGAGCGCAGATACCAAATACTGTTCTTCTAGTGTAGCCGTAGTTAGGCCA
CCACTTCAAGAACTCTGTATCACCGCCTACATACCTCGCTCTGCTAATCCTGTTACCAGTGGCTGCTGCC
AGTGGCGATAAGTCGTGTCTTACCGGGTTGGACTCAAGACGATAGTTACCGGATAAGGCGCAGCGGTCGG
GCTGAACGGGGGGTTCGTGCACACAGCCCAGCTTGGAGCGAACGACCTACACCGAACTGAGATACCTACA
GCGTGAGCTATGAGAAAGCGCCACGCTTCCCGAAGGGAGAAAGGCGGACAGGTATCCGGTAAGCGGCAGG
GTCGGAACAGGAGAGCGCACGAGGGAGCTTCCAGGGGGAAACGCCTGGTATCTTTATAGTCCTGTCGGGT
TTCGCCACCTCTGACTTGAGCGTCGATTTTTGTGATGCTCGTCAGGGGGGCGGAGCCTATGGAAAAACGC
CAGCAACGCGGCCTTTTTACGGTTCCTGGCCTTTTGCTGGCCTTTTGCTCACATGTTCTTTCCTGCGTTA
TCCC
